Addgene plasmid #55483: mTFP1-FYN-N-10
Purpose: Localization: Membrane Associated Kinase, Excitation: 462, Emission: 492
Depositing lab: Michael Davidson. Depositing organization: Florida State University, Tallahassee. Publication: Hue-shifted monomeric variants of Clavularia cyan fluorescent protein: identification of the molecular determinants of color and applications in fluorescence imaging. Ai HW, Olenych SG, Wong P, Davidson MW, Campbell RE. BMC Biol. 2008 Mar 6;6:13. doi: 10.1186/1741-7007-6-13. PubMed 18325109.
Backbone
  Vector backbone: mTFP1-N1
  Backbone size w/o insert (bp): 4750
  Vector type: Mammalian Expression
  Selectable markers: Neomycin (select with G418)
Growth in bacteria
  Bacterial resistance: Kanamycin, 50 μg/mL
  Growth temperature: 37°C
  Growth strain: DH5alpha
  Copy number: High Copy
Gene/Insert
  Gene/Insert name: FYN (alt name: NM_153048.1)
  Species: H. sapiens (human)
  Entrez Gene: FYN (a.k.a. SLK, SYN, p59-FYN)
  Promoter: CMV
  Tag / fusion protein: mTFP1 (C terminal on backbone)
  Cloning method: Unknown
  Sequencing primers: 5′ CMV-F; 3′ SV40pA-R
Terms and licenses: Academic/Nonprofit Terms; Industry Terms: Not Available to Industry
Depositor comments: . Excitation = 462; Emission = 492
How to cite: mTFP1-FYN-N-10 was a gift from Michael Davidson (Addgene plasmid # 55483 ; http://n2t.net/addgene:55483 ; RRID:Addgene_55483)
