[The description below was written by a language model from this plasmid's Addgene catalogue record.]
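Description:
mTFP1-FYN-N-10 is a mammalian expression plasmid built on the mTFP1-N1 backbone (about 4.75 kb without the insert), an N1-style fluorescent protein fusion vector. It is propagated in E. coli as a high-copy plasmid under kanamycin selection, and it carries a neomycin resistance marker so that transfected mammalian cells can be selected with G418. No feature table is provided, so details such as the origin of replication, the polyadenylation signals and the promoter driving the resistance cassette are not explicitly recorded, although an SV40 polyA-directed sequencing primer implies that such a terminator lies downstream of the fusion.

The payload is human FYN, a Src-family, membrane-associated tyrosine kinase, expressed from the CMV immediate-early promoter for strong constitutive transcription in mammalian cells. The FYN coding sequence sits upstream of mTFP1, so the fluorescent protein is fused to the C terminus of the kinase. This arrangement leaves the FYN N terminus free, which is generally important for Src-family kinases because their N-terminal lipid modifications mediate membrane attachment. The "10" in the name probably indicates the linker length between the two partners, but the record does not state this, nor does it give the cloning method. mTFP1 is a monomeric teal fluorescent protein derived from Clavularia cyan fluorescent protein, with recorded excitation at 462 nm and emission at 492 nm.

The construct serves as a localization marker for fluorescence imaging, showing the distribution of a membrane-associated kinase in live or fixed cells and demonstrating how mTFP1 performs as a fusion tag.
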