>Addgene plasmid #55483 | mTFP1-FYN-N-10 | depositor partial sequence | sequence record 85889 | insert sequence
GGACGGTCAGATCCGCTAGCGCCACCATGGGCTGTGTGCAATGTAAGGATAAAGAAGCAACAAAACTGAC
GGAGGAGAGGGACGGCAGCCTGAACCAGAGCTCTGGGTACCGCTATGGCACAGACCCCACCCCTCAGCAC
TACCCCAGCTTCGGTGTGACCTCCATCCCCAACTACAACAACTTCCACGCAGCCGGGGGCCAAGGACTCA
CCGTCTTTGGAGGTGTGAACTCTTCGTCTCATACGGGGACCTTGCGTACGAGAGGAGGAACAGGAGTGAC
ACTCTTTGTGGCCCTTTATGACTATGAAGCACGGACAGAAGATGACCTGAGTTTTCACAAAGGAGAAAAA
TTTCAAATATTGAACAGCTCGGAAGGAGATTGGTGGGAAGCCCGCTCCTTGACAACTGGAGAGACAGGTT
ACATTCCCAGCAATTATGTGGCTCCAGTTGACTCTATCCAGGCAGAAGAGTGGTACTTTGGAAAACTTGG
CCGAAAAGATGCTGAGCGACAGCTATTGTCCTTTGGAAACCCAAGAGGTACCTTTCTTATCCGCGAGAGT
GAAACCACCAAAGGTGCCTATTCACTTTCTATCCGTGATTGGGATGATATGAAAGGAGACCATGTCAAAC
ATTATAAAATTCGCAAACTTGACAATGGTGGATACTACATTACCACCCGGGCCCAGTTTGAAACACTTCA
GCAGCTTGTACAACATTACTCAGGTACCTGGAATGGAAACACAAAAGTAGCCATAAAGACTCTTAAACCA
GGCACAATGTCCCCCGAATCATTCCTTGAGGAAGCGCAGATCATGAAGAAGCTGAAGCACGACAAGCTGG
TCCAGCTCTATGCAGTGGTGTCTGAGGAGCCCATCTACATCGTCACCGAGTATATGAACAAAGGAAGTTT
ACTGGATTTCTTAAAAGATGGAGAAGGAAGAGCTCTGAAATTACCAAATCTTGTGGACATGGCAGCACAG
GTGGCTGCAGGAATGGCTTACATCGAGCGCATGAATTATATCCATAGAGATCTGCGATCAGCAAACATTC
TAGTGGGGAATGGACTCATATGCAAGATTGCTGACTTCGGATTGGCCCGATTGATAGAAGACAATGAGTA
CACAGCAAGACAAGGTGCAAAGTTCCCCATCAAGTGGACGGCCCCCGAGGCAGCCCTGTACGGGAGGTTC
ACAATCAAGTCTGACGTGTGGTCTTTTGGAATCTTACTCACAGAGCTGGTCACCAAAGGAAGAGTGCCAT
ACCCAGGCATGAACAACCGGGAGGTGCTGGAGCAGGTGGAGCGAGGCTACAGGATGCCCTGCCCGCAGGA
CTGCCCCATCTCTCTGCATGAGCTCATGATCCACTGCTGGAAAAAGGACCCTGAAGAACGCCCCACTTTT
GAGTACTTGCAGAGCTTCCTGGAAGACTACTTTACCGCGACAGAGCCCCAGTACCAACCTGGTGAAAACC
TGGCATCCAGCGGGGATCCACCGGTCGCCACCATGGTGAGCAAGGGCGAGGAGACCACAATGGGCGTAAT
CAAGCCCGACATGAAGATCAAGCTGAAGATGGAGGGCAACGTGAATGGCCACGCCTTCGTGATCGAGGGC
GAGGGCGAGGGCAAGCCCTACGACGGCACCAACACCATCAACCTGGAGGTGAAGGAGGGAGCCCCCCTGC
CCTTCTCCTACGACATTCTGACCACCGCGTTCGCCTACGGCAACAGGGCCTTCACCAAGTACCCCGACGA
CATCCCCAACTACTTCAAGCAGTCCTTCCCCGAGGGCTACTCTTGGGAGCGCACCATGACCTTCGAGGAC
AAGGGCATCGTGAAGGTGAAGTCCGACATCTCCATGGAGGAGGACTCCTTCATCTACGAGATACACCTCA
AGGGCGAGAACTTCCCCCCCAACGGCCCCGTGATGCAGAAGAAGACCACCGGCTGGGACGCCTCCACCGA
GAGGATGTACGTGCGCGACGGCGTGCTGAAGGGCGACGTCAAGCACAAGCTGCTGCTGGAGGGCGGCGGC
CACCACCGCGTTGACTTCAAGACCATCTACAGGGCCAAGAAGGCGGTGAAGCTGCCCGACTATCACTTTG
TGGACCACCGCATCGAGATCCTGAACCACGACAAGGACTACAACAAGGTGACCGTTTACGAGAGCGCCGT
GGCCCGCAACTCCACCGACGGCATGGACGAGCTGTACAAGTAAGCGGCCGCGACTCTAGATCATAATCAG
CCATACCACATTT
